Addgene plasmid #180077: pJV170
Purpose: (Empty Backbone) Backbone to clone MTase genes for expression in TXTL
Depositing lab: Chase Beisel. Depositing organization: North Carolina State University. Publication: A cell-free transcription-translation pipeline for recreating methylation patterns boosts DNA transformation in bacteria. Vento JM, Durmusoglu D, Li T, Patinios C, Sullivan S, Ttofali F, van Schaik J, Yu Y, Wang Y, Barquist L, Crook N, Beisel CL. Mol Cell. 2024 Jul 25;84(14):2785-2796.e4. doi: 10.1016/j.molcel.2024.06.003. Epub 2024 Jun 26. PubMed 38936361.
Backbone
  Vector backbone: pJV170
  Backbone size (bp): 3202
  Vector type: Bacterial Expression
  Promoter: P70a
Growth in bacteria
  Bacterial resistance: Ampicillin, 100 μg/mL
  Growth temperature: 30°C
  Growth strain: KL740
  Copy number: High Copy
Terms and licenses: Academic/Nonprofit Terms; Industry Terms: Not Available to Industry
How to cite: pJV170 was a gift from Chase Beisel (Addgene plasmid # 180077 ; http://n2t.net/addgene:180077 ; RRID:Addgene_180077)
