[The description below was written by a language model from this plasmid's Addgene catalogue record and pLannotate feature annotations shown in this document.]
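Description:
pJV170 is a 3,202 bp high-copy bacterial expression plasmid deposited as an empty backbone for cloning DNA methyltransferase (MTase) genes so that they can be expressed in a cell-free transcription-translation (TXTL) system. It replicates in E. coli from a ColE1/pUC-type origin and is selected with ampicillin through a β-lactamase gene driven by its native bla promoter. The associated work concerns recreating bacterial methylation patterns on DNA in vitro to improve transformation, which fits the role of this plasmid as the general scaffold for producing individual MTases in TXTL reactions.

The catalogue lists P70a as the promoter. The automated annotation does not call this promoter directly. Instead, it flags a fragment of phage lambda sequence, matched to the O gene region, immediately upstream of the expression cassette. That placement is consistent with a lambda-derived promoter region, though the record does not confirm the correspondence. Downstream lie a strong ribosome binding site from bacteriophage T7 gene 10 and an open reading frame matching an EGFP-family green fluorescent protein. This suggests that the "empty" backbone carries a GFP reporter in the expression position, presumably to be replaced by an MTase coding sequence, although the record does not describe the cloning strategy. A short fragment matching the tetracycline efflux gene follows the reporter. It is too small to confer resistance and is probably a remnant of a parental vector. No terminator is annotated. The listed propagation strain and reduced growth temperature hint that promoter activity must be restrained in living cells, but the record gives no reason.
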