Features (pLannotate 1.2.2; 7 found; start..end, strand, type, name):
     23..316     +  CDS            O (fragment): VRPO_LAMBD - Protein inferred from homology: Swiss-Prot protein existence level 3. Necessary for the bidirectional replication of DNA. It interacts with the ori (origin of replication) region of the genome during the initiation of replication. From Escherichia phage lambda (Bacteriophage lambda).
    345..367     +  RBS            RBS: efficient ribosome binding site from bacteriophage T7 gene 10 (Olins and Rangwala, 1989)
    377..1048    +  CDS            (3-F)Tyr-EGFP: (3-F)Tyr-EGFP is a basic (constitutively fluorescent) green fluorescent protein published in 2004, derived from Aequorea victoria.
   1088..1219    +  CDS            TcR (fragment): tetracycline efflux protein; tet; confers resistance to tetracycline
   1399..1987    -  rep_origin     ori: high-copy-number ColE1/pMB1/pBR322/pUC origin of replication
   2158..3018    -  CDS            AmpR: β-lactamase; bla; confers resistance to ampicillin, carbenicillin, and related antibiotics
   3019..3123    -  promoter       AmpR promoter: bla
>Addgene plasmid #180077 | pJV170 | addgene full sequence | sequence record 355027 | Addgene NGS Result
ACGAGGCCCTTTCGTCTTCAAGAATTCTGGCGAATCCTCTGACCAGCCAGAAAACGACCTTTCTGTGGTG
AAACCGGATGCTGCAATTCAGAGCGCCAGCAAGTGGGGGACAGCAGAAGACCTGACCGCCGCAGAGTGGA
TGTTTGACATGGTGAAGACTATCGCACCATCAGCCAGAAAACCGAATTTTGCTGGGTGGGCTAACGATAT
CCGCCTGATGCGTGAACGTGACGGACGTAACCACCGCGACATGTGTGTGCTGTTCCGCTGGGCATGCTGA
GCTAACACCGTGCGTGTTGACAATTTTACCTCTGGCGGTGATAATGGTTGCAGCTAGCAATAATTTTGTT
TAACTTTAAGAAGGAGATATACCATGGAGCTTTTCACTGGCGTTGTTCCCATCCTGGTCGAGCTGGACGG
CGACGTAAACGGCCACAAGTTCAGCGTGTCCGGCGAGGGCGAGGGCGATGCCACCTACGGCAAGCTGACC
CTGAAGTTCATCTGCACCACCGGCAAGCTGCCCGTGCCCTGGCCCACCCTCGTGACCACCCTGACCTACG
GCGTGCAGTGCTTCAGCCGCTACCCCGACCACATGAAGCAGCACGACTTCTTCAAGTCCGCCATGCCCGA
AGGCTACGTCCAGGAGCGCACCATCTTCTTCAAGGACGACGGCAACTACAAGACCCGCGCCGAGGTGAAG
TTCGAGGGCGACACCCTGGTGAACCGCATCGAGCTGAAGGGCATCGACTTCAAGGAGGACGGCAACATCC
TGGGGCACAAGCTGGAGTACAACTACAACAGCCACAACGTCTATATCATGGCCGACAAGCAGAAGAACGG
CATCAAGGTGAACTTCAAGATCCGCCACAACATCGAGGACGGCAGCGTGCAGCTCGCCGACCACTACCAG
CAGAACACCCCCATCGGCGACGGCCCCGTGCTGCTGCCCGACAACCACTACCTGAGCACCCAGTCCGCCC
TGAGCAAAGACCCCAACGAGAAGCGCGATCACATGGTCCTGCTGGAGTTCGTGACCGCCGCCGGGATCTA
ACTCGAGCAAAGCCCGCCGAAAGGCGGGCTTTTCTGTGTCGACCGATGCCCTTGAGAGCCTTCAACCCAG
TCAGCTCCTTCCGGTGGGCGCGGGGCATGACTATCGTCGCCGCACTTATGACTGTCTTCTTTATCATGCA
ACTCGTAGGACAGGTGCCGGCAGCGCTCTTCCGCTTCCTCGCTCACTGACTCGCTGCGCTCGGTCGTTCG
GCTGCGGCGAGCGGTATCAGCTCACTCAAAGGCGGTAATACGGTTATCCACAGAATCAGGGGATAACGCA
GGAAAGAACATGTGAGCAAAAGGCCAGCAAAAGGCCAGGAACCGTAAAAAGGCCGCGTTGCTGGCGTTTT
TCCATAGGCTCCGCCCCCCTGACGAGCATCACAAAAATCGACGCTCAAGTCAGAGGTGGCGAAACCCGAC
AGGACTATAAAGATACCAGGCGTTTCCCCCTGGAAGCTCCCTCGTGCGCTCTCCTGTTCCGACCCTGCCG
CTTACCGGATACCTGTCCGCCTTTCTCCCTTCGGGAAGCGTGGCGCTTTCTCATAGCTCACGCTGTAGGT
ATCTCAGTTCGGTGTAGGTCGTTCGCTCCAAGCTGGGCTGTGTGCACGAACCCCCCGTTCAGCCCGACCG
CTGCGCCTTATCCGGTAACTATCGTCTTGAGTCCAACCCGGTAAGACACGACTTATCGCCACTGGCAGCA
GCCACTGGTAACAGGATTAGCAGAGCGAGGTATGTAGGCGGTGCTACAGAGTTCTTGAAGTGGTGGCCTA
ACTACGGCTACACTAGAAGAACAGTATTTGGTATCTGCGCTCTGCTGAAGCCAGTTACCTTCGGAAAAAG
AGTTGGTAGCTCTTGATCCGGCAAACAAACCACCGCTGGTAGCGGTGGTTTTTTTGTTTGCAAGCAGCAG
ATTACGCGCAGAAAAAAAGGATCTCAAGAAGATCCTTTGATCTTTTCTACGGGGTCTGACGCTCAGTGGA
ACGAAAACTCACGTTAAGGGATTTTGGTCATGAGATTATCAAAAAGGATCTTCACCTAGATCCTTTTAAA
TTAAAAATGAAGTTTTAAATCAATCTAAAGTATATATGAGTAAACTTGGTCTGACAGTTACCAATGCTTA
ATCAGTGAGGCACCTATCTCAGCGATCTGTCTATTTCGTTCATCCATAGTTGCCTGACTCCCCGTCGTGT
AGATAACTACGATACGGGAGGGCTTACCATCTGGCCCCAGTGCTGCAATGATACCGCGAGACCCACGCTC
ACCGGCTCCAGATTTATCAGCAATAAACCAGCCAGCCGGAAGGGCCGAGCGCAGAAGTGGTCCTGCAACT
TTATCCGCCTCCATCCAGTCTATTAATTGTTGCCGGGAAGCTAGAGTAAGTAGTTCGCCAGTTAATAGTT
TGCGCAACGTTGTTGCCATTGCTACAGGCATCGTGGTGTCACGCTCGTCGTTTGGTATGGCTTCATTCAG
CTCCGGTTCCCAACGATCAAGGCGAGTTACATGATCCCCCATGTTGTGCAAAAAAGCGGTTAGCTCCTTC
GGTCCTCCGATCGTTGTCAGAAGTAAGTTGGCCGCAGTGTTATCACTCATGGTTATGGCAGCACTGCATA
ATTCTCTTACTGTCATGCCATCCGTAAGATGCTTTTCTGTGACTGGTGAGTACTCAACCAAGTCATTCTG
AGAATAGTGTATGCGGCGACCGAGTTGCTCTTGCCCGGCGTCAACACGGGATAATACCGCGCCACATAGC
AGAACTTTAAAAGTGCTCATCATTGGAAAACGTTCTTCGGGGCGAAAACTCTCAAGGATCTTACCGCTGT
TGAGATCCAGTTCGATGTAACCCACTCGTGCACCCAACTGATCTTCAGCATCTTTTACTTTCACCAGCGT
TTCTGGGTGAGCAAAAACAGGAAGGCAAAATGCCGCAAAAAAGGGAATAAGGGCGACACGGAAATGTTGA
ATACTCATACTCTTCCTTTTTCAATATTATTGAAGCATTTATCAGGGTTATTGTCTCATGAGCGGATACA
TATTTGAATGTATTTAGAAAAATAAACAAATAGGGGTTCCGCGCACATTTCCCCGAAAAGTGCCACCTGA
CGTCTAAGAAACCATTATTATCATGACATTAACCTATAAAAATAGGCGTATC
